Addgene plasmid #153273: pDGE500
Purpose: (Empty Backbone) M6E shuttle vector containing the Solanum lycopersicum U3 promoter for preparation of single guide RNA transcriptional units by cloning of hybridized oligonucleotides.
Depositing lab: Johannes Stuttmann. Depositing organization: Martin-Luther-Universitaet Halle-Wittenberg. Publication: Highly efficient multiplex editing: One-shot generation of 8x Nicotiana benthamiana and 12x Arabidopsis mutants. Stuttmann J, Barthel K, Martin P, Ordon J, Erickson JL, Herr R, Ferik F, Kretschmer C, Berner T, Keilwagen J, Marillonnet S, Bonas U. Plant J. 2021 Feb 12. doi: 10.1111/tpj.15197. PubMed 33577114.
Backbone
  Vector backbone: pUC57-BsaI
  Backbone size (bp): 2700
  Vector type: CRISPR
  Selectable markers: ccdB
Growth in bacteria
  Bacterial resistance: Chloramphenicol and Ampicillin, 25 & 100 μg/mL
  Growth temperature: 37°C
  Growth strain: ccdB Survival
  Copy number: High Copy
Gene/Insert
  Gene/Insert name: None
Terms and licenses: Academic/Nonprofit Terms; Industry Terms: Not Available to Industry
Depositor comments: Please visit https://www.biorxiv.org/content/10.1101/2020.03.31.018671v2 for bioRxiv preprint.
How to cite: pDGE500 was a gift from Johannes Stuttmann (Addgene plasmid # 153273 ; http://n2t.net/addgene:153273 ; RRID:Addgene_153273)
