[The description below was written by a language model from this plasmid's Addgene catalogue record and pLannotate feature annotations shown in this document.]
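Description:
pDGE500 is an empty CRISPR shuttle vector built on a pUC57-BsaI backbone and designated an "M6E" module. It is meant for assembling single guide RNA transcriptional units driven by the Solanum lycopersicum (tomato) U3 promoter. The sequenced plasmid is about 4.45 kb and replicates in E. coli from a high-copy ColE1/pUC-type origin. AmpR (β-lactamase) with its own promoter provides backbone selection. The annotation also picks up pUC-derived remnants: lac promoter, operator and CAP site, plus fragments of lacZα, lacI, bom and rop.

The working part of the vector is a replaceable negative-selection cassette that sits next to a fragment of the Streptococcus pyogenes Cas9 tracrRNA, which is the guide RNA scaffold. The cassette carries the ccdB gyrase toxin gene, a ccdA fragment, and a chloramphenicol acetyltransferase gene (CmR) under the cat promoter. This is why the empty vector is kept under both chloramphenicol and ampicillin in a ccdB-tolerant strain. According to the record, guides are made by cloning hybridized oligonucleotides. These presumably displace the ccdB/CmR cassette, so that only recombinant plasmids survive in ordinary E. coli strains, and the spacer ends up between the U3 promoter and the scaffold.

The automated feature table does not annotate the tomato U3 promoter. Its presence rests on the catalogue description, and it probably lies in the unannotated stretch upstream of the cassette. The record does not name the restriction enzymes used for oligonucleotide insertion or downstream assembly. The associated work concerns highly multiplexed genome editing in Nicotiana benthamiana and Arabidopsis, which is consistent with this shuttle vector supplying one positional sgRNA unit for later assembly into multi-guide plant editing constructs.
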