Features (pLannotate 1.2.2; 15 found; start..end, strand, type, name):
    137..236     +  misc_feature   bom (fragment): basis of mobility region from pBR322
    242..399     -  CDS            lacZα (fragment): LacZα fragment of β-galactosidase; lacZ fragment
    453..520     -  misc_RNA       tracrRNA (fragment): trans-activating CRISPR RNA for the Streptococcus pyogenes CRISPR/Cas9 system
    579..881     -  CDS            ccdB: CCDB_ECOLI - Also known as G, letB, letD. Experimental evidence at protein level: Swiss-Prot protein existence level 1. Toxic component of a type II toxin-antitoxin (TA) system, functioning in plasmid maintainence. Responsible for the post- segregational killing (PSK) of plasmid-free cells, also referred to as a plasmid addiction system. Half-life of over 2 hours. Cell killing by CcdB is accompanied by filamentation, defects in chromosome and plasmid segregation, defects in cell division, formation of anucleate cells, decreased DNA synthesis and plasmid loss. Interferes with the activity of DN
    886..1044    -  CDS            ccdA (fragment): CCDA_ECO57 - Also known as H, letA. Experimental evidence at protein level: Swiss-Prot protein existence level 1. Antitoxin component of a type II toxin-antitoxin (TA) system which inhibits the post-segregational killing (PSK) of plasmid-free cells, also referred to as a plasmid addiction system. Binds to and blocks the activity of CcdB; will also remove bound CcdB protein from the CcdB-GyrA complex by forming a CcdA-CcdB complex, a process termed rejuvenation. Functions as a transcriptional corepressor for the ccdAB operon, repression also requires CcdB (By similarity). From Escherichia coli
   1226..1884    -  CDS            CmR: chloramphenicol acetyltransferase; cat; confers resistance to chloramphenicol
   1885..1987    -  promoter       cat promoter: promoter of the E. coli cat gene encoding chloramphenicol acetyltransferase
   2253..2269    -  protein_bind   lac operator: The lac repressor binds to the lac operator to inhibit transcription in E. coli. This inhibition can be relieved by adding lactose or isopropyl-β-D-thiogalactopyranoside (IPTG). lac repressor encoded by lacI
   2277..2307    -  promoter       lac promoter: promoter for the E. coli lac operon
   2322..2343    -  protein_bind   CAP binding site: CAP binding activates transcription in the presence of cAMP. E. coli catabolite activator protein
   2356..2448    -  CDS            lacI (fragment): lac repressor; lacI; The lac repressor binds to the lac operator to inhibit transcription in E. coli. This inhibition can be relieved by adding lactose or isopropyl-β-D-thiogalactopyranoside (IPTG).
   2631..3219    -  rep_origin     ori: high-copy-number ColE1/pMB1/pBR322/pUC origin of replication
   3390..4250    -  CDS            AmpR: β-lactamase; bla; confers resistance to ampicillin, carbenicillin, and related antibiotics
   4251..4355    -  promoter       AmpR promoter: bla
   4450..35      +  CDS            rop (fragment) (across the origin): Rop protein, which maintains plasmids at low copy number; rop
>Addgene plasmid #153273 | pDGE500 | addgene full sequence | sequence record 307181 | Addgene NGS Result
TCGCGCGTTTCGGTGATGACGGTGAAAACCTCTGACACATGCAGCTCCCGGAGACGGTCACAGCTTGTCT
GTAAGCGGATGCCGGGAGCAGACAAGCCCGTCAGGGCGCGTCAGCGGGTGTTGGCGGGTGTCGGGGCTGG
CTTAACTATGCGGCATCAGAGCAGATTGTACTGAGAGTGCACCATATGCGGTGTGAAATACCGCACAGAT
GCGTAAGGAGAAAATACCGCATCAGGCGCCATTCGCCATTCAGGCTGCGCAACTGTTGGGAAGGGCGATC
GGTGCGGGCCTCTTCGCTATTACGCCAGCTGGCGAAAGGGGGATGTGCTGCAAGGCGATTAAGTTGGGTA
ACGCCAGGGTTTTCCCAGTCACGACGTTGTAAAACGACGGCCAGTGAATTCGAGCTCGGTACCTCGCGAA
TGCATCTAGATAAGGTCTCTAAGCAAAAAAAAGCACCGACTCGGTGCCACTTTTTCAAGTTGATAACGGA
CTAGCCTTATTTCAACTTGCTATGCTGTTTCCAGCATAGCTCTGAAACAAGTCTTCGACTGGCTGTGTAT
AAGGGAGCCTGACATTTATATTCCCCAGAACATCAGGTTAATGGCGTTTTTGATGTCATTTTCGCGGTGG
CTGAGATCAGCCACTTCTTCCCCGATAACGGAAACCGGCACACTGGCCATATCGGTGGTCATCATGCGCC
AGCTTTCATCCCCGATATGCACCACCGGGTAAAGTTCACGGGAGACTTTATCTGACAGCAGACGTGCACT
GGCCAGGGGGATCACCATCCGTCGCCCGGGCGTGTCAATAATATCACTCTGTACATCCACAAACAGACGA
TAACGGCTCTCTCTTTTATAGGTGTAAACCTTAAACTGCATTTCACCAGCCCCTGTTCTCGTCAGCAAAA
GAGCCGTTCATTTCAATAAACCGGGCGACCTCAGCCATCCCTTCCTGATTTTCCGCTTTCCAGCGTTCGG
CACGCAGACGACGGGCTTCATTCTGCATGGTTGTGCTTACCAGACCGGAGATATTGACATCATATATGCC
TTGAGCAACTGATAGCTGTCGCTGTCAACTGTCACTGTAATACGCTGCTTCATAGCATACCTCTTTTTGA
CATACTTCGGGTATACATATCAGTATATATTCTTATACCGCAAAAATCAGCGCGCAAATACGCATACTGT
TATCTGGCTTTTAGTAAGCCGGATCCACGCGGCGTTTACGCCCCCCCTGCCACTCATCGCAGTACTGTTG
TAATTCATTAAGCATTCTACCGACATGGAAGCCATCACAAACGGCATGATGAACCTGAATCGCCAGCGGC
ATCAGCACCTTGTCGCCTTGCGTATAATATTTGCCCATGGTGAAAACGGGGGCGAAGAAGTTGTCCATAT
TGGCCACGTTTAAATCAAAACTGGTGAAACTCACCCAGGGATTGGCTGAGACGAAAAACATATTCTCAAT
AAACCCTTTAGGGAAATAGGCCAGGTTTTCACCGTAACACGCCACATCTTGCGAATATATGTGTAGAAAC
TGCCGGAAATCGTCGTGGTATTCACTCCAGAGCGATGAAAACGTTTCAGTTTGCTCATGGAAAACGGTGT
AACAAGGGTGAACACTATCCCATATCACCAGCTCACCGTCTTTCATTGCCATACGGAATTCCGGATGAGC
ATTCATCAGGCGGGCAAGAATGTGAATAAAGGCCGGATAAAACTTGTGCTTATTTTTCTTTACGGTCTTT
AAAAAGGCCGTAATATCCAGCTGAACGGTCTGGTTATAGGTACATTGAGCAACTGACTGAAATGCCTCAA
AATGTTCTTTACGATGCCATTGGGATATATCAACGGTGGTATATCCAGTGATTTTTTTCTCCATTTTAGC
TTCCTTAGCTCCTGAAAATCTCGATAACTCAAAAAATACGCCCGGTAGTGATCTTATTTCATTATGGTGA
AAGTTGGAACCTCTTACGTGCCGATCAACGTCTCAGAAGACTTTGACATGTGCTACTGCTACGAAGCCTC
ATAAACCTGGAGTTTATGTGTTGACCTACCGATGTGGGAATAATATGTTGGCCCTTGACACAGCTTCGCT
GACTATTATGCAAATCTGCTCAAATACAATAAAAATTTGTGTTAGATTTTGAAGTTTTTGCGCATGAGAC
CATCGGATCCCGGGCCCGTCGACTGCAGAGGCCTGCATGCAAGCTTGGCGTAATCATGGTCATAGCTGTT
TCCTGTGTGAAATTGTTATCCGCTCACAATTCCACACAACATACGAGCCGGAAGCATAAAGTGTAAAGCC
TGGGGTGCCTAATGAGTGAGCTAACTCACATTAATTGCGTTGCGCTCACTGCCCGCTTTCCAGTCGGGAA
ACCTGTCGTGCCAGCTGCATTAATGAATCGGCCAACGCGCGGGGAGAGGCGGTTTGCGTATTGGGCGCTC
TTCCGCTTCCTCGCTCACTGACTCGCTGCGCTCGGTCGTTCGGCTGCGGCGAGCGGTATCAGCTCACTCA
AAGGCGGTAATACGGTTATCCACAGAATCAGGGGATAACGCAGGAAAGAACATGTGAGCAAAAGGCCAGC
AAAAGGCCAGGAACCGTAAAAAGGCCGCGTTGCTGGCGTTTTTCCATAGGCTCCGCCCCCCTGACGAGCA
TCACAAAAATCGACGCTCAAGTCAGAGGTGGCGAAACCCGACAGGACTATAAAGATACCAGGCGTTTCCC
CCTGGAAGCTCCCTCGTGCGCTCTCCTGTTCCGACCCTGCCGCTTACCGGATACCTGTCCGCCTTTCTCC
CTTCGGGAAGCGTGGCGCTTTCTCATAGCTCACGCTGTAGGTATCTCAGTTCGGTGTAGGTCGTTCGCTC
CAAGCTGGGCTGTGTGCACGAACCCCCCGTTCAGCCCGACCGCTGCGCCTTATCCGGTAACTATCGTCTT
GAGTCCAACCCGGTAAGACACGACTTATCGCCACTGGCAGCAGCCACTGGTAACAGGATTAGCAGAGCGA
GGTATGTAGGCGGTGCTACAGAGTTCTTGAAGTGGTGGCCTAACTACGGCTACACTAGAAGAACAGTATT
TGGTATCTGCGCTCTGCTGAAGCCAGTTACCTTCGGAAAAAGAGTTGGTAGCTCTTGATCCGGCAAACAA
ACCACCGCTGGTAGCGGTGGTTTTTTTGTTTGCAAGCAGCAGATTACGCGCAGAAAAAAAGGATCTCAAG
AAGATCCTTTGATCTTTTCTACGGGGTCTGACGCTCAGTGGAACGAAAACTCACGTTAAGGGATTTTGGT
CATGAGATTATCAAAAAGGATCTTCACCTAGATCCTTTTAAATTAAAAATGAAGTTTTAAATCAATCTAA
AGTATATATGAGTAAACTTGGTCTGACAGTTACCAATGCTTAATCAGTGAGGCACCTATCTCAGCGATCT
GTCTATTTCGTTCATCCATAGTTGCCTGACTCCCCGTCGTGTAGATAACTACGATACGGGAGGGCTTACC
ATCTGGCCCCAGTGCTGCAATGATACCGCGAGATCCACGCTCACCGGCTCCAGATTTATCAGCAATAAAC
CAGCCAGCCGGAAGGGCCGAGCGCAGAAGTGGTCCTGCAACTTTATCCGCCTCCATCCAGTCTATTAATT
GTTGCCGGGAAGCTAGAGTAAGTAGTTCGCCAGTTAATAGTTTGCGCAACGTTGTTGCCATTGCTACAGG
CATCGTGGTGTCACGCTCGTCGTTTGGTATGGCTTCATTCAGCTCCGGTTCCCAACGATCAAGGCGAGTT
ACATGATCCCCCATGTTGTGCAAAAAAGCGGTTAGCTCCTTCGGTCCTCCGATCGTTGTCAGAAGTAAGT
TGGCCGCAGTGTTATCACTCATGGTTATGGCAGCACTGCATAATTCTCTTACTGTCATGCCATCCGTAAG
ATGCTTTTCTGTGACTGGTGAGTACTCAACCAAGTCATTCTGAGAATAGTGTATGCGGCGACCGAGTTGC
TCTTGCCCGGCGTCAATACGGGATAATACCGCGCCACATAGCAGAACTTTAAAAGTGCTCATCATTGGAA
AACGTTCTTCGGGGCGAAAACTCTCAAGGATCTTACCGCTGTTGAGATCCAGTTCGATGTAACCCACTCG
TGCACCCAACTGATCTTCAGCATCTTTTACTTTCACCAGCGTTTCTGGGTGAGCAAAAACAGGAAGGCAA
AATGCCGCAAAAAAGGGAATAAGGGCGACACGGAAATGTTGAATACTCATACTCTTCCTTTTTCAATATT
ATTGAAGCATTTATCAGGGTTATTGTCTCATGAGCGGATACATATTTGAATGTATTTAGAAAAATAAACA
AATAGGGGTTCCGCGCACATTTCCCCGAAAAGTGCCACCTGACGTCTAAGAAACCATTATTATCATGACA
TTAACCTATAAAAATAGGCGTATCACGAGGCCCTTTCGTC
